>Addgene plasmid #121873 | LB901: pMVP/PB/Blast-DEST | addgene full sequence | sequence record 237512 | Addgene NGS Result
GTGGCACTTTTCGGGGAAATGTGCGCGGAACCCCTATTTGTTTATTTTTCTAAATACATTCAAATATGTA
TCCGCTCATGAGACAATAACCCTGATAAATGCTTCAATAATATTGAAAAAGGAAGAGTATGAGTATTCAA
CATTTCCGTGTCGCCCTTATTCCCTTTTTTGCGGCATTTTGCCTTCCTGTTTTTGCTCACCCAGAAACGC
TGGTGAAAGTAAAAGATGCTGAAGATCAGTTGGGTGCACGAGTGGGTTACATCGAACTGGATCTCAACAG
CGGTAAGATCCTTGAGAGTTTTCGCCCCGAAGAACGTTTTCCAATGATGAGCACTTTTAAAGTTCTGCTA
TGTGGCGCGGTATTATCCCGTATTGACGCCGGGCAAGAGCAACTCGGTCGCCGCATACACTATTCTCAGA
ATGACTTGGTTGAGTACTCACCAGTCACAGAAAAGCATCTTACGGATGGCATGACAGTAAGAGAATTATG
CAGTGCTGCCATAACCATGAGTGATAACACTGCGGCCAACTTACTTCTGACAACGATCGGAGGACCGAAG
GAGCTAACCGCTTTTTTGCACAACATGGGGGATCATGTAACTCGCCTTGATCGTTGGGAACCGGAGCTGA
ATGAAGCCATACCAAACGACGAGCGTGACACCACGATGCCTGTAGCAATGGCAACAACGTTGCGCAAACT
ATTAACTGGCGAACTACTTACTCTAGCTTCCCGGCAACAATTAATAGACTGGATGGAGGCGGATAAAGTT
GCAGGACCACTTCTGCGCTCGGCCCTTCCGGCTGGCTGGTTTATTGCTGATAAATCTGGAGCCGGTGAGC
GTGGGTCTCGCGGTATCATTGCAGCACTGGGGCCAGATGGTAAGCCCTCCCGTATCGTAGTTATCTACAC
GACGGGGAGTCAGGCAACTATGGATGAACGAAATAGACAGATCGCTGAGATAGGTGCCTCACTGATTAAG
CATTGGTAACTGTCAGACCAAGTTTACTCATATATACTTTAGATTGATTTAAAACTTCATTTTTAATTTA
AAAGGATCTAGGTGAAGATCCTTTTTGATAATCTCATGACCAAAATCCCTTAACGTGAGTTTTCGTTCCA
CTGAGCGTCAGACCCCGTAGAAAAGATCAAAGGATCTTCTTGAGATCCTTTTTTTCTGCGCGTAATCTGC
TGCTTGCAAACAAAAAAACCACCGCTACCAGCGGTGGTTTGTTTGCCGGATCAAGAGCTACCAACTCTTT
TTCCGAAGGTAACTGGCTTCAGCAGAGCGCAGATACCAAATACTGTTCTTCTAGTGTAGCCGTAGTTAGG
CCACCACTTCAAGAACTCTGTAGCACCGCCTACATACCTCGCTCTGCTAATCCTGTTACCAGTGGCTGCT
GCCAGTGGCGATAAGTCGTGTCTTACCGGGTTGGACTCAAGACGATAGTTACCGGATAAGGCGCAGCGGT
CGGGCTGAACGGGGGGTTCGTGCACACAGCCCAGCTTGGAGCGAACGACCTACACCGAACTGAGATACCT
ACAGCGTGAGCTATGAGAAAGCGCCACGCTTCCCGAAGGGAGAAAGGCGGACAGGTATCCGGTAAGCGGC
AGGGTCGGAACAGGAGAGCGCACGAGGGAGCTTCCAGGGGGAAACGCCTGGTATCTTTATAGTCCTGTCG
GGTTTCGCCACCTCTGACTTGAGCGTCGATTTTTGTGATGCTCGTCAGGGGGGCGGAGCCTATGGAAAAA
CGCCAGCAACGCGGCCTTTTTACGGTTCCTGGCCTTTTGCTGGCCTTTTGCTCACATGCTGTACAGCTTA
AGTCATGTTCTTTCCTGCGTTATCCCCTGATTCTGTGGATAACCGTATTACCGCCTTTGAGTGAGCTGAT
ACCGCTCGCCGCAGCCGAACGACCGAGCGCAGCGAGTCAGTGAGCGAGGAAGCTGTAAAACGACGGCCAG
TAGCTCCACCGCCGCAGCTAGATTAACCCTAGAAAGATAATCATATTGTGACGTACGTTAAAGATAATCA
TGCGTAAAATTGACGCATGTGTTTTATCGGTCTGTATATCGAGGTTTATTTATTAATTTGAATAGATATT
AAGTTTTATTATATTTACACTTACATACTAATAATAAATTCAACAAACAATTTATTTATGTTTATTTATT
TATTAAAAAAAAACAAAAACTCAAAATTTCTTCTATAAAGTAACAAAACTTTTATGACTAGTGGATCCCC
CGGGCTGCAGGAATTCGATATCACAAGTTTGTACAAAAAAGCTGAACGAGAAACGTAAAATGATATAAAT
ATCAATATATTAAATTAGATTTTGCATAAAAAACAGACTACATAATACTGTAAAACACAACATATCCAGT
CACTATGGCGGCCGCATTAGGCACCCCAGGCTTTACACTTTATGCTTCCGGCTCGTATAATGTGTGGATT
TTGAGTTAGGATCCGTCGAGATTTTCAGGAGCTAAGGAAGCTAAAATGGAGAAAAAAATCACTGGATATA
CCACCGTTGATATATCCCAATGGCATCGTAAAGAACATTTTGAGGCATTTCAGTCAGTTGCTCAATGTAC
CTATAACCAGACCGTTCAGCTGGATATTACGGCCTTTTTAAAGACCGTAAAGAAAAATAAGCACAAGTTT
TATCCGGCCTTTATTCACATTCTTGCCCGCCTGATGAATGCTCATCCGGAATTCCGTATGGCAATGAAAG
ACGGTGAGCTGGTGATATGGGATAGTGTTCACCCTTGTTACACCGTTTTCCATGAGCAAACTGAAACGTT
TTCATCGCTCTGGAGTGAATACCACGACGATTTCCGGCAGTTTCTACACATATATTCGCAAGATGTGGCG
TGTTACGGTGAAAACCTGGCCTATTTCCCTAAAGGGTTTATTGAGAATATGTTTTTCGTCTCAGCCAATC
CCTGGGTGAGTTTCACCAGTTTTGATTTAAACGTGGCCAATATGGACAACTTCTTCGCCCCCGTTTTCAC
CATGGGCAAATATTATACGCAAGGCGACAAGGTGCTGATGCCGCTGGCGATTCAGGTTCATCATGCCGTT
TGTGATGGCTTCCATGTCGGCAGAATGCTTAATGAATTACAACAGTACTGCGATGAGTGGCAGGGCGGGG
CGTAAACGCGTGGATCCGGCTTACTAAAAGCCAGATAACAGTATGCGTATTTGCGCGCTGATTTTTGCGG
TATAAGAATATATACTGATATGTATACCCGAAGTATGTCAAAAAGAGGTATGCTATGAAGCAGCGTATTA
CAGTGACAGTTGACAGCGACAGCTATCAGTTGCTCAAGGCATATATGATGTCAATATCTCCGGTCTGGTA
AGCACAACCATGCAGAATGAAGCCCGTCGTCTGCGTGCCGAACGCTGGAAAGCGGAAAATCAGGAAGGGA
TGGCTGAGGTCGCCCGGTTTATTGAAATGAACGGCTCTTTTGCTGACGAGAACAGGGGCTGGTGAAATGC
AGTTTAAGGTTTACACCTATAAAAGAGAGAGCCGTTATCGTCTGTTTGTGGATGTACAGAGTGATATTAT
TGACACGCCCGGGCGACGGATGGTGATCCCCCTGGCCAGTGCACGTCTGCTGTCAGATAAAGTCTCCCGT
GAACTTTACCCGGTGGTGCATATCGGGGATGAAAGCTGGCGCATGATGACCACCGATATGGCCAGTGTGC
CGGTCTCCGTTATCGGGGAAGAAGTGGCTGATCTCAGCCACCGCGAAAATGACATCAAAAACGCCATTAA
CCTGATGTTCTGGGGAATATAAATGTCAGGCTCCCTTATACACAGCCAGTCTGCAGGTCGACCATAGTGA
CTGGATATGTTGTGTTTTACAGTATTATGTAGTCTGTTTTTTATGCAAAATCTAATTTAATATATTGATA
TTTATATCATTTTACGTTTCTCGTTCAGCTTTCTTGTACAAAGTGGTGATATCAAGCTTATCGATACCGT
CGACCTCGACATGGTCATAGCTGTTGACGGTGTGGAAAGTCCCCAGGCTCCCCAGCAGGCAGAAGTATGC
AAAGCATGCATCTCAATTAGTCAGCAACCAGGTGTGGAAAGTCCCCAGGCTCCCCAGCAGGCAGAAGTAT
GCAAAGCATGCATCTCAATTAGTCAGCAACCATAGTCCCGCCCCTAACTCCGCCCATCCCGCCCCTAACT
CCGCCCAGTTCCGCCCATTCTCCGCCCCATGGCTGACTAATTTTTTTTATTTATGCAGAGGCCGAGGCCG
CCTCTGCCTCTGAGCTATTCCAGAAGTAGTGAGGAGGCTTTTTTGGAGGCCTAGGCTTTTGCAAAAAGCT
CCCGGGAGCTTGTATATCCATTTTCGGATCTGATCAGCACGTGTTGACAATTAATCATCGGCATAGTATA
TCGGCATAGTATAATACGACAAGGTGAGGAACTAAACCATGGCCAAGCCTTTGTCTCAAGAAGAATCCAC
CCTCATTGAAAGAGCAACGGCTACAATCAACAGCATCCCCATCTCTGAAGACTACAGCGTCGCCAGCGCA
GCTCTCTCTAGCGACGGCCGCATCTTCACTGGTGTCAATGTATATCATTTTACTGGGGGACCTTGTGCAG
AACTCGTGGTGCTGGGCACTGCTGCTGCTGCGGCAGCTGGCAACCTGACTTGTATCGTCGCGATCGGAAA
TGAGAACAGGGGCATCTTGAGCCCCTGCGGACGGTGCCGACAGGTGCTTCTCGATCTGCATCCTGGGATC
AAAGCCATAGTGAAGGACAGTGATGGACAGCCGACGGCAGTTGGGATTCGTGAATTGCTGCCCTCTGGTT
ATGTGTGGGAGGGCTAACGTACCGGTTAGTAATGAGTTTAAACGGGGGAGGCTAACTGAAACACGGAAGG
AGACAATACCGGAAGGAACCCGCGCTATGACGGCAATAAAAAGACAGAATAAAACGCACGGGTGTTGGGT
CGTTTGTTCATAAACGCGGGGTTCGGTCCCAGGGCTGGCACTCTGTCGATACCCCACCGAGACCCCATTG
GGGCCAATACGCCCGCGTTTCTTCCTTTTCCCCACCCCACCCCCCAAGTTCGGGTGAAGGCCCAGGGCTC
GCAGCCAACGTCGGGGCGGCAGGCCCTGCCATAGCAGATCCGGTTAAATCAAAAGAATAGACCGAGATAG
GGT
[33 nt withheld, positions 5184-5216]
GCTGTCCCTGATATCTATAACAAGAAAATATATATATAATAAGTTATCACGTAAGTAGAACATGAAATAA
CAATATAATTATCGTATGAGTTAAATCTTAAAAGTCACGTAAAAGATAATCATGCGTCATTTTGACTCAC
GCGGTCGTTATAGTTCAAAATCAGTGACACTTACCGCATTGACAAGCACGCCTCACGGGAGCTCCAAGCG
GCGACTGAGATGTCCTAAATGCACAGCGACGGATTCGCGCTATTTAGAAAGAGAGAGCAATATTTCAAGA
ATGCATGCGTCAATTTTACGCAGACTATCTTTCTAGGGTTAATCTAGCTGCATCAAGG
[49 nt withheld, positions 5555-5603]
T
[91 nt withheld, positions 5605-5695]
G
[124 nt withheld, positions 5697-5820]
CAG
Features (pLannotate 1.2.2; 21 found; start..end, strand, type, name):
     24..128     +  promoter       AmpR promoter: bla
    129..989     +  CDS            AmpR: β-lactamase; bla; confers resistance to ampicillin, carbenicillin, and related antibiotics
   1160..1748    +  rep_origin     ori: high-copy-number ColE1/pMB1/pBR322/pUC origin of replication
   1824..1943    +  rep_origin     RSF ori (fragment): Plasmids containing the RSF 1030 origin of replication can be propagated in E. coli cells that contain additional plasmids with compatible origins.
   1944..1961    -  CDS            lacZα (fragment): LacZα fragment of β-galactosidase; lacZ fragment
   2227..2263    +  misc_feature   MCS (fragment): pBluescript multiple cloning site
   2263..2387    +  protein_bind   attR1: mutant version of attR; recombination site for the Gateway® LR reaction LR Clonase™
   2412..2442    +  promoter       lac UV5 promoter: E. coli lac promoter with an "up" mutation
   2466..2495    +  promoter       cat promoter (fragment): promoter of the E. coli cat gene encoding chloramphenicol acetyltransferase
   2496..3155    +  CDS            CmR: chloramphenicol acetyltransferase; cat; confers resistance to chloramphenicol
   3334..3492    +  CDS            ccdA (fragment): CCDA_ECO57 - Also known as H, letA. Experimental evidence at protein level: Swiss-Prot protein existence level 1. Antitoxin component of a type II toxin-antitoxin (TA) system which inhibits the post-segregational killing (PSK) of plasmid-free cells, also referred to as a plasmid addiction system. Binds to and blocks the activity of CcdB; will also remove bound CcdB protein from the CcdB-GyrA complex by forming a CcdA-CcdB complex, a process termed rejuvenation. Functions as a transcriptional corepressor for the ccdAB operon, repression also requires CcdB (By similarity). From Escherichia coli
   3497..3799    +  CDS            ccdB: CCDB_ECOLI - Also known as G, letB, letD. Experimental evidence at protein level: Swiss-Prot protein existence level 1. Toxic component of a type II toxin-antitoxin (TA) system, functioning in plasmid maintainence. Responsible for the post- segregational killing (PSK) of plasmid-free cells, also referred to as a plasmid addiction system. Half-life of over 2 hours. Cell killing by CcdB is accompanied by filamentation, defects in chromosome and plasmid segregation, defects in cell division, formation of anucleate cells, decreased DNA synthesis and plasmid loss. Interferes with the activity of DN
   3843..3967    -  protein_bind   attR2: mutant version of attR; recombination site for the Gateway® LR reaction LR Clonase™
   3968..3999    +  misc_feature   MCS (fragment): pBluescript multiple cloning site
   4019..4335    +  promoter       SV40 promoter: SV40 enhancer and early promoter
   4383..4430    +  promoter       EM7 promoter: synthetic bacterial promoter&nbsp
   4449..4847    +  CDS            BSD: blasticidin S deaminase; Aspergillus terreus BSD; confers resistance to blasticidin
   4931..4979    +  polyA_signal   HSV TK poly(A) signal: herpes simplex virus thymidine kinase polyadenylation signal (Cole and Stacy, 1985)
   5070..5086    -  polyA_signal   bGH poly(A) signal (fragment): bovine growth hormone polyadenylation signal
   5155..5216    -  rep_origin     f1 ori (fragment) (sequence partly withheld): f1 bacteriophage origin of replication; arrow indicates direction of (+) strand synthesis
   5551..5820    -  rep_origin     f1 ori (fragment) (sequence partly withheld): f1 bacteriophage origin of replication; arrow indicates direction of (+) strand synthesis
