[The description below was written by a language model from this plasmid's Addgene catalogue record and pLannotate feature annotations shown in this document.]
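Description:
LB901: pMVP/PB/Blast-DEST is an empty Gateway destination vector from the pMVP modular cloning platform. It is built on the KX002 backbone and intended for stable transgene delivery into mammalian cells by PiggyBac transposition. It is a high-copy plasmid of about 5.8 kb, replicating in E. coli from a ColE1/pUC-type origin and carrying an ampicillin resistance gene (β-lactamase) on the backbone. Because it still contains the Gateway counter-selection cassette, it is also chloramphenicol resistant and must be maintained in a ccdB-tolerant strain. The annotation additionally picks up short fragments of RSF and f1 origins, lacZα, a bGH polyadenylation signal and pBluescript polylinker, which appear to be cloning remnants rather than functional parts.

The payload region is a roughly 1.5 kb Gateway cassette, installed by Gibson assembly. In it, attR1 and attR2 flank a chloramphenicol acetyltransferase gene and the ccdB toxin gene. In an LR recombination reaction, entry-clone modules replace this cassette, and loss of ccdB allows recombinants to be recovered in standard strains. No mammalian promoter is annotated upstream of attR1, so the vector itself does not appear to drive the inserted cargo. Promoter, coding and polyadenylation elements would presumably be supplied by the entry modules.

Downstream of attR2 sits a blasticidin selection unit. The SV40 enhancer/early promoter and the bacterial EM7 promoter both precede the blasticidin S deaminase gene, which is followed by an HSV TK polyadenylation signal. This unit allows selection of cells that have integrated the transposon. The catalogue entry states that the PiggyBac ITRs derive from another deposited plasmid, but the automated feature table does not annotate them, so their positions relative to the cassettes cannot be confirmed from the record.
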