Addgene plasmid #121873: LB901: pMVP/PB/Blast-DEST
Purpose: (Empty Backbone) pMVP destination vector, empty PiggyBac transposon vector backbone w/ Blast selection cassette
Depositing lab: Christopher Newgard. Depositing organization: Duke University. Publication: Creation of versatile cloning platforms for transgene expression and dCas9-based epigenome editing. Haldeman JM, Conway AE, Arlotto ME, Slentz DH, Muoio DM, Becker TC, Newgard CB. Nucleic Acids Res. 2018 Dec 27. pii: 5264291. doi: 10.1093/nar/gky1286. PubMed 30590691.
Backbone
  Vector backbone: KX002
  Backbone manufacturer: Newgard Lab
  Backbone size (bp): 4368
  Vector type: Mammalian Expression ; PiggyBac Transposon, pMVP Gateway Destination Vector
  Selectable markers: Blasticidin
Growth in bacteria
  Bacterial resistance: Chloramphenicol and Ampicillin, 25 & 100 μg/mL
  Growth temperature: 37°C
  Growth strain: ccdB Survival
  Copy number: High Copy
Gene/Insert
  Gene/Insert name: Gateway selection cassette (ccdb gene + Chlor resistance gene)
  Species: Synthetic
  Insert size (bp): 1455
  Cloning method: Gibson Cloning
Terms and licenses: Academic/Nonprofit Terms; Industry Terms: Not Available to Industry
Depositor comments: PiggyBac ITR sequences derived from Addgene #63804
How to cite: LB901: pMVP/PB/Blast-DEST was a gift from Christopher Newgard (Addgene plasmid # 121873 ; http://n2t.net/addgene:121873 ; RRID:Addgene_121873)
